Addgene plasmid #200202: HA-Halo-HSF2
Purpose: Expression of full length HSF2
Depositing lab: Sheila Teves. Depositing organization: University of British Columbia. Publication: Heat shock transcription factors demonstrate a distinct mode of interaction with mitotic chromosomes. Price RM, Budzynski MA, Shen J, Mitchell JE, Kwan JZJ, Teves SS. Nucleic Acids Res. 2023 Apr 28:gkad304. doi: 10.1093/nar/gkad304. PubMed 37114996.
Backbone
  Vector backbone: HA-3X-Flag-Halo-TEV
  Vector type: Mammalian Expression
Growth in bacteria
  Bacterial resistance: Ampicillin, 100 μg/mL
  Growth temperature: 37°C
  Growth strain: DH5alpha
  Copy number: High Copy
Gene/Insert
  Gene/Insert name: HA-Halo-HSF2
  Species: M. musculus (mouse)
  Mutation: None
  Entrez Gene: Hsf2
  Promoter: EF_1alpha
  Tag / fusion protein: Halo (N terminal on insert)
  Cloning method: Gibson Cloning
Terms and licenses: Academic/Nonprofit Terms; Industry Terms: Not Available to Industry
Depositor comments: Please visit https://www.biorxiv.org/content/10.1101/2022.10.05.511012v1 for bioRxiv preprint.
How to cite: HA-Halo-HSF2 was a gift from Sheila Teves (Addgene plasmid # 200202 ; http://n2t.net/addgene:200202 ; RRID:Addgene_200202)
