[The description below was written by a language model from this plasmid's Addgene catalogue record and pLannotate feature annotations shown in this document.]
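Description:
HA-Halo-HSF2 is a 9.4 kb mammalian expression plasmid built by Gibson cloning into the HA-3X-Flag-Halo-TEV backbone to express full-length, unmutated mouse heat shock transcription factor 2 (Hsf2) as an N-terminally tagged fusion. In bacteria it is maintained at high copy from a ColE1/pUC-type origin with ampicillin selection (AmpR under its own bla promoter). It also carries an f1 phage origin and remnants of a lacZα/lac promoter cloning region. Short fragments annotated as phage lambda portal protein flank the expression cassette and appear to be leftover stuffer sequence rather than functional parts.

Transcription is driven by the human EF-1α core promoter followed by a truncated HTLV-1 5' LTR segment, a composite arrangement commonly used to give strong constitutive expression in mammalian cells. The open reading frame begins with an HA epitope (annotated as a fragment of 3xHA), followed by 3xFLAG, HaloTag, a TEV protease cleavage site and then the HSF2 coding sequence. The annotation tool matched this sequence to the human protein by homology, whereas the catalogue entry gives the species as mouse. HaloTag binds chloroalkane ligands covalently, allowing fluorescent labelling in live or fixed cells, while the epitope tags support detection or purification and the TEV site allows tag removal. Downstream, an EMCV IRES links NeoR/KanR to the same transcript, so G418 selection enriches for cells expressing the fusion and can be used to derive stable lines. A WPRE fragment and an SV40 polyadenylation signal complete the cassette. The associated study examined how heat shock factors interact with mitotic chromosomes, consistent with use for imaging tagged HSF2.
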