Features (pLannotate 1.2.2; 23 found; start..end, strand, type, name):
    719..823     -  promoter       AmpR promoter: bla
    946..1304    -  rep_origin     f1 ori (sequence partly withheld): f1 bacteriophage origin of replication; arrow indicates direction of (+) strand synthesis
   1309..1464    -  CDS            lacZα (fragment): LacZα fragment of β-galactosidase; lacZ fragment
   1466..1585    +  CDS            B (fragment): PORTL_LAMBD - Experimental evidence at protein level: Swiss-Prot protein existence level 1. Forms the portal vertex of the capsid (PubMed:6228056, PubMed:6232391). This portal plays critical roles in head assembly, genome packaging, neck/tail attachment, and genome ejection (Probable). The portal protein multimerizes as a single ring-shaped homododecamer arranged around a central channel (PubMed:6232391). Binds to the terminase subunits to form the packaging machine (PubMed:7799432). From Escherichia phage lambda (Bacteriophage lambda).
   2107..2318    +  promoter       EF-1α core promoter: core promoter for human elongation factor EF-1α
   2331..2599    +  LTR            5' LTR (truncated): truncated 5' long terminal repeat (LTR) from human T-cell leukemia virus (HTLV) type 1
   2625..2651    +  CDS            3xHA (fragment): three tandem HA epitope tags
   2655..2720    +  CDS            3xFLAG: three tandem FLAG® epitope tags, followed by an enterokinase cleavage site
   2730..3620    +  CDS            HaloTag®: modified bacterial dehalogenase that forms covalent bonds with chloroalkane derivatives
   3633..3653    +  CDS            TEV site: tobacco etch virus (TEV) protease recognition and cleavage site
   3666..5216    +  CDS            HSF2: HSF2_HUMAN - Also known as HSTF2. Experimental evidence at protein level: Swiss-Prot protein existence level 1. DNA-binding protein that specifically binds heat shock promoter elements (HSE) and activates transcription. In higher eukaryotes, HSF is unable to bind to the HSE unless the cells are heat shocked. From Homo sapiens (Human).
   5229..5801    +  misc_feature   IRES: internal ribosome entry site (IRES) of the encephalomyocarditis virus (EMCV)
   5810..6604    +  CDS            NeoR/KanR: aminoglycoside phosphotransferase from Tn5; aph(3')-II (or nptII); confers resistance to neomycin, kanamycin, and G418 (Geneticin®)
   6611..6717    +  misc_feature   WPRE (fragment): woodchuck hepatitis virus posttranscriptional regulatory element
   6726..6847    +  polyA_signal   SV40 poly(A) signal: SV40 polyadenylation signal
   6865..6957    +  ncRNA          G-CSF SLDE: Accession: RF00183 - G-CSF factor stem-loop destabilising element (SLDE)
   7653..8120    +  CDS            B (fragment): PORTL_LAMBD - Experimental evidence at protein level: Swiss-Prot protein existence level 1. Forms the portal vertex of the capsid (PubMed:6228056, PubMed:6232391). This portal plays critical roles in head assembly, genome packaging, neck/tail attachment, and genome ejection (Probable). The portal protein multimerizes as a single ring-shaped homododecamer arranged around a central channel (PubMed:6232391). Binds to the terminase subunits to form the packaging machine (PubMed:7799432). From Escherichia phage lambda (Bacteriophage lambda).
   8158..8174    -  protein_bind   lac operator: The lac repressor binds to the lac operator to inhibit transcription in E. coli. This inhibition can be relieved by adding lactose or isopropyl-β-D-thiogalactopyranoside (IPTG). lac repressor encoded by lacI
   8182..8212    -  promoter       lac promoter: promoter for the E. coli lac operon
   8227..8248    -  protein_bind   CAP binding site: CAP binding activates transcription in the presence of cAMP. E. coli catabolite activator protein
   8261..8353    -  CDS            lacI (fragment): lac repressor; lacI; The lac repressor binds to the lac operator to inhibit transcription in E. coli. This inhibition can be relieved by adding lactose or isopropyl-β-D-thiogalactopyranoside (IPTG).
   8536..9124    -  rep_origin     ori: high-copy-number ColE1/pMB1/pBR322/pUC origin of replication
   9295..718     -  CDS            AmpR (across the origin): β-lactamase; bla; confers resistance to ampicillin, carbenicillin, and related antibiotics
>Addgene plasmid #200202 | HA-Halo-HSF2 | addgene full sequence | sequence record 392979 | Addgene NGS Result
ACCCACGCTCACCGGCTCCAGATTTATCAGCAATAAACCAGCCAGCCGGAAGGGCCGAGCGCAGAAGTGG
TCCTGCAACTTTATCCACCTCCATCCAGTCTATTAATTGTTGCCGGGAAGCTAGAGTAAGTAGTTCGCCA
GTTAATAGTTTGCGCAACGTTGTTGCCATTGCTACAGGCATCGTGGTGTCACGCTCGTCGTTTGGTATGG
CTTCATTCAGCTCCGGTTCCCAACGATCAAGGCGAGTTACATGATCCCCCATGCTGTGCAAAAAAGCGGT
TAGCTCCTTCGGTCCTCCGATCGTTGTCAGAAGTAAGTTGGCCGCAGTGTTATCACTCATGGTTATGGCA
GCACTGCATAATTCTCTTACTGTCATGCCATCCGTAAGATGCTTTTCTGTGACTGGTGAGTACTCAACCA
AGTCATTCTGAGAATAGTGTATGCGGCGACCGAGTTGCTCTTGCCCGGCGTCAATACGGGATAATACCGC
GCCACATAGCAGAACTTTAAAAGTGCTCATCATTGGAAAACGTTCTTCGGGGCGAAAACTCTCAAGGATC
TTACCGCTGTTGAGATCCAGTTCGATGTAACCCACTCGTGCACCCAACTGATCTTCAGCATCTTTTACTT
TCACCAGCGTTTCTGGGTGAGCAAAAACAGGGAGGCAAAATGCCGCAAAAAAGGGAATAAGGGCGACACG
GAAATGTTGAATACTCATACTCTTCCTTTTTCAATATTATTGAAGCATTTATCAGGGTTATTGTCTCATG
AGCGGATACATATTTGAATGTATTTAGAAAAATAAACAAATAGGGGTTCCGCGCACATTTCCCCGAAAAG
TGCCACCTAAATTGTAAGCGTTAATATTTTGTTAAAATTCGCGTTAAATTTTTGTTAAGTCAGCTCATTT
TTTAACCAATAGGCCGAAATCGGCAAAATCCCTTATAAATCAAAAGAATAGACCGAGATAGGGT
[37 nt withheld, positions 975-1011]
AAAGAACGTGGACTCCAACGTCAAAGG
[49 nt withheld, positions 1039-1087]
T
[91 nt withheld, positions 1089-1179]
G
[124 nt withheld, positions 1181-1304]
CCCATTCGCCATTCAGGCTGCGCAACTGTTGGGAAGGGCGATCGGTGCGGGCCTCTTCGCTATTACGCCA
GCTGGCGAAAGGGGGATGTGCTGCAAGGCGATTAAGTTGGGTAACGCCAGGGTTTTCCCAGTCACGACGT
TGTAAAACGACGGCCAGTGAGCGCGCCTCGTTCATTCACGTTTTTGAACCCGTGGAGGACGGGCAGACTC
GCGGTGCAAATGTGTTTTACAGCGTGATGGAGCAGATGAAGATGCTCGACACGCTGCAGAACACGCAGCT
AGATTAACCCTAGAAAGATAATCATATTGTGACGTACGTTAAAGATAATCATGTGTAAAATTGACGCATG
TGTTTTATCGGTCTGTATATCGAGGTTTACTTATTAATTTGAATAGATATTAAGTTTTATTATATTTACA
CTTACATACTAATAATAAATTCAACAAACAATTTATTTATGTTTATTTATTTATTAAAAAAAACAAAAAC
TCAAAATTTCTTCTATAAAGTAACAAAACTTTTATGAGGGACAGCCCCCCCCCAAAGCCCCCAGGGATGT
AATTACGTCCCTCCCCCGCTAGGGGGCAGCAGCGAGCCGCCCGGGGCTCCGCTCCGGTCCGGCGCTCCCC
CCGCATCCCCGAGCCGGCAGCGTGCGGGGACAGCCCGGGCACGGGGAAGGTGGCACGGGATCGCTTTCCT
CTGAACGCTTCTCGCTGCTCTTTGAGCCTGCAGACACCTGGGGGGATACGGGGAAAAGGCCTCCACGGCC
AAGGATCTGCGATCGCTCCGGTGCCCGTCAGTGGGCAGAGCGCACATCGCCCACAGTCCCCGAGAAGTTG
GGGGGAGGGGCCGGCAATTGAACGGGTGCCTAGAGAAGGTGGCGCGGGGTAAACTGGGAAAGTGATGTCG
TGTACTGGCTCCGCCTTTTTCCCGAGGGTGGGGGAGAACCGTATATAAGTGCAGTAGTCGCCGTGAACGT
TCCTTTTCGCAACGGGTTTGCCGCCAGAACACAGCTGAAGCTTCGAGGGGCTCGCATCTCTCCTTCACGC
GCCCGCCGCCCTACCTGAGGCCGCCATCCACGCCGGTTGAGTCGCGTTCTGCCGCCTCCCGCCTGTGGTG
CCTCCTGAACTGCGTCCGCCGTCTAGGTAAGTTTAAAGCTCAGGTCGAGACCGGGCCTTTGTCCGGCGCT
CCCTTGGAGCCTACCTAGACTCAGCCGGCTCTCCACGCTTTGCCTGACCCTGCTTGCTCAACTCTACGTC
TTTGTTTCGTTTTCTGTTCTGCGCCGTTACAGATCCAAGCTGTGACCGGCGCCTACTATGTACCCATACG
ATGTTCCAGATTACGCTATGGACTACAAAGACCATGACGGTGATTATAAAGATCATGACATCGATTACAA
GGATGACGATGACAAGCTTGGCTCCATGGCAGAAATCGGTACTGGCTTTCCATTCGACCCCCATTATGTG
GAAGTCCTGGGCGAGCGCATGCACTACGTCGATGTTGGTCCGCGCGATGGCACCCCTGTGCTGTTCCTGC
ACGGTAACCCGACCTCCTCCTACGTGTGGCGCAACATCATCCCGCATGTTGCACCGACCCATCGCTGCAT
TGCTCCAGACCTGATCGGTATGGGCAAATCCGACAAACCAGACCTGGGTTATTTCTTCGACGACCACGTC
CGCTTCATGGATGCCTTCATCGAAGCCCTGGGTCTGGAAGAGGTCGTCCTGGTCATTCACGACTGGGGCT
CCGCTCTGGGTTTCCACTGGGCCAAGCGCAATCCAGAGCGCGTCAAAGGTATTGCATTTATGGAGTTCAT
CCGCCCTATCCCGACCTGGGACGAATGGCCAGAATTTGCCCGCGAGACCTTCCAGGCCTTCCGCACCACC
GACGTCGGCCGCAAGCTGATCATCGATCAGAACGTTTTTATCGAGGGTACGCTGCCGATGGGTGTCGTCC
GCCCGCTGACTGAAGTCGAGATGGACCATTACCGCGAGCCGTTCCTGAATCCTGTTGACCGCGAGCCACT
GTGGCGCTTCCCAAACGAGCTGCCAATCGCCGGTGAGCCAGCGAACATCGTCGCGCTGGTCGAAGAATAC
ATGGACTGGCTGCACCAGTCCCCTGTCCCGAAGCTGCTGTTCTGGGGCACCCCAGGCGTTCTGATCCCAC
CGGCCGAAGCCGCTCGCCTGGCCAAAAGCCTGCCTAACTGCAAGGCTGTGGACATCGGCCCGGGTCTGAA
TCTGCTGCAAGAAGACAACCCGGACCTGATCGGCAGCGAGATCGCGCGCTGGCTGTCGACGCTCGAGATT
TCCGGCGAGCCAACCACTGAGGATCTGTACTTTCAGAGCGATAACTCTAGAATGAAGCAGAGTTCCAACG
TGCCGGCTTTCCTCAGCAAGCTGTGGACGCTTGTGGAGGAAACCCACACCAACGAGTTCATCACCTGGAG
TCAGAATGGACAAAGTTTTCTGGTCTTGGATGAGCAAAGATTTGCAAAGGAAATTCTTCCTAAGTACTTC
AAACACAATAACATGGCGAGCTTTGTGAGACAACTAAATATGTATGGCTTCCGAAAAGTAGTGCATATCG
AATCTGGAATTATCAAACAGGAAAGAGATGGCCCTGTTGAATTTCAGCATCCTTATTTCAAGCAAGGCCA
GGATGACCTGTTGGAGAACATTAAAAGGAAGGTTTCATCTTCAAAACCAGAGGAAAATAAAATTCGTCAG
GAAGATTTAACAAAAATTATTAGTAGTGCTCAGAAGGTTCAAATAAAACAAGAAACTATTGAGTCCAGGC
TTTCAGAATTAAAAAGTGAGAATGAATCCCTTTGGAAGGAGGTGTCAGAACTAAGAGCAAAGCATGCCCA
GCAGCAACAAGTTATTCGGAAGATTGTCCAGTTTATTGTTACATTGGTTCAGAATAATCAACTTGTGAGT
TTAAAACGTAAAAGGCCTCTACTTCTAAACACAAATGGAGCCCCAAAGAAGAATCTATATCAGCACATAG
TCAAAGAACCAACTGATAATCACCATCATAAAGTTCCACACAGCAGGACTGAAGGTTTAAAGTCAAGAGA
ACGGATTTCAGATGACATAATTATTTATGATGTTACTGACGATAATGTGGATGAAGAAAATATTCCAGTT
ATTCCAGAAACAAATGAGGATGTTGTAGTGGATTCCTCCAACCAGTATCCTGACATTGTCATTGTTGAAG
ATGACAACGAGGATGAGTATGCTCCTGTCATTCAGAGTGGAGAGCAGAGTGAACCAGCCAGAGAACCCTT
ACGTGTGGGGAGTGCTGGCAGCAGCAGCCCTCTCATGTCTAGTGCTGTCCAGCTAAACGGCTCCTCCAGT
CTGACCTCAGAAGACCCTGTGACCATGATGGACTCCATTCTGAATGACAACATTAACCTGTTAGGAAAGG
TTGAGCTGTTGGATTACCTTGACAGTATTGATTGCAGTTTAGAGGACTTCCAAGCTATGCTCTCAGGAAG
ACAGTTTAGCATAGACCCAGATCTTCTGGTTGATTCTGAGAATAAGGGACTAGAAGCTACCAAGAGCAGT
GTTGTTCAACATGTGTCAGAAGAGGGAAGAAAATCTAAATCCAAGCCAGACAAACAACTTATCCAGTATA
CTGCCTTTCCACTTCTTGCATTCCTGGATGGGAACTCTGCATCTGCTATTGAACAGGGGAGTACAACTGC
ATCGTCAGAAGTTGTGCCTTCTGTAGATAAACCCATAGAAGTCGATGAGCTCCTGGATAGCAGCCTGGAT
CCAGAACCGACCCAGAGTAAGCTTGTCCGCCTGGAACCATTGACTGAAGCGGAAGCTAGTGAAGCCACAC
TCTTCTATTTATGTGAACTTGCTCCTGCACCTCTGGATAGTGATATGCCGCTTTTAGATAGTTAAGCGGC
CGCGCCCCTCTCCCTCCCCCCCCCCTAACGTTACTGGCCGAAGCCGCTTGGAATAAGGCCGGTGTGCGTT
TGTCTATATGTTATTTTCCACCATATTGCCGTCTTTTGGCAATGTGAGGGCCCGGAAACCTGGCCCTGTC
TTCTTGACGAGCATTCCTAGGGGTCTTTCCCCTCTCGCCAAAGGAATGCAAGGTCTGTTGAATGTCGTGA
AGGAAGCAGTTCCTCTGGAAGCTTCTTGAAGACAAACAACGTCTGTAGCGACCCTTTGCAGGCAGCGGAA
CCCCCCACCTGGCGACAGGTGCCTCTGCGGCCAAAAGCCACGTGTATAAGATACACCTGCAAAGGCGGCA
CAACCCCAGTGCCACGTTGTGAGTTGGATAGTTGTGGAAAGAGTCAAATGGCTCTCCTCAAGCGTATTCA
ACAAGGGGCTGAAGGATGCCCAGAAGGTACCCCATTGTATGGGATCTGATCTGGGGCCTCGGTGCACATG
CTTTACATGTGTTTAGTCGAGGTTAAAAAAACGTCTAGGCCCCCCGAACCACGGGGACGTGGTTTTCCTT
TGAAAAACACGATAATACCTCCGGAATGATTGAACAAGATGGATTGCACGCAGGTTCTCCGGCCGCTTGG
GTGGAGAGGCTATTCGGCTATGACTGGGCACAACAGACAATCGGCTGCTCTGATGCCGCCGTGTTCCGGC
TGTCAGCGCAGGGGCGCCCGGTTCTTTTTGTCAAGACCGACCTGTCCGGTGCCCTGAATGAACTGCAGGA
CGAGGCAGCGCGGCTATCGTGGCTGGCCGCGACGGGCGTTCCTTGCGCAGCTGTGCTCGACGTTGTCACT
GAAGCGGGAAGGGACTGGCTGCTATTGGGCGAAGTGCCGGGGCAGGATCTCCTGTCATCTCACCTTGCTC
CTGCCGAGAAAGTATCCATCATGGCTGATGCAATGCGGCGGCTGCATACGCTTGATCCGGCTACCTGCCC
ATTCGACCACCAAGCGAAACATCGCATCGAGCGAGCACGTACTCGGATGGAAGCCGGTCTTGTCGATCAG
GATGATCTGGACGAAGAGCATCAGGGGCTCGCGCCAGCCGAACTGTTCGCCAGGCTCAAGGCGCGCATGC
CCGACGGCGAGGATCTCGTCGTGACCCATGGCGATGCCTGCTTGCCGAATATCATGGTGGAAAATGGCCG
CTTTTCTGGATTCATCGACTGTGGCCGGCTGGGTGTGGCGGACCGCTATCAGGACATAGCGTTGGCTACC
CGTGATATTGCTGAAGAGCTTGGCGGCGAATGGGCTGACCGCTTCCTCGTGCTTTACGGTATCGCCGCTC
CCGATTCGCAGCGCATCGCCTTCTATCGCCTTCTTGACGAGTTCTTCTGAGTCGACAATCAACCTCTGGA
TTACAAAATTTGTGAAAGATTGACTGGTATTCTTAACTATGTTGCTCCTTTTACGCTATGTGGATACGCT
GCTTTAATGCCTTTGTATCATGCGTTAACTAAACTTGTTTATTGCAGCTTATAATGGTTACAAATAAAGC
AATAGCATCACAAATTTCACAAATAAAGCATTTTTTTCACTGCATTCTAGTTGTGGTTTGTCCAAACTCA
TCAATGTATCTTATCATGTCTGGAATTGACTCAAATGATGTCAATTAGTCTATCAGAAGCTCATCTGGTC
TCCCTTCCGGGGGACAAGACATCCCTGTTTAATATTTAAACAGCAGTGTTCCCAAACTGGGTTCTTATAT
CCCTTGCTCTGGTCAACCAGGTTGCAGGGTTTCCTGTCCTCACAGGAACGAAGTCCCTAAAGAAACAGTG
GCAGCCAGGTTTAGCCCCGGAATTGACTGGATTCCTTTTTTAGGGCCCATTGGTATGGCTTTTTCCCCGT
ATCCCCCCAGGTGTCTGCAGGCTCAAAGAGCAGCGAGAAGCGTTCAGAGGAAAGCGATCCCGTGCCACCT
TCCCCGTGCCCGGGCTGTCCCCGCACGCTGCCGGCTCGGGGATGCGGGGGGAGCGCCGGACCGGAGCGGA
GCCCCGGGCGGCTCGCTGCTGCCCCCTAGCGGGGGAGGGACGTAATTACATCCCTGGGGGCTTTGGGGGG
GGCTGTCCCTGATATCTATAACAAGAAAATATATATATAATAAGTTATCACGTAAGTAGAACATGAAATA
ACAATATAATTATCGTATGAGTTAAATCATAAAAGTCACGTAAAAGATAACCATGCGTCATTTTGACTCA
CGCGGTCGTTATAGTTCAAAATCAGTGACACTTACCGCATTGACAAGCACGCCTCACGGGAGCTCCAAGC
GGCGACTGAGATGTCCTAAATGCACAGCGACGGATTCGCGCTATTTAGAAAGAGAGAACAATATTTCAAG
AATGCATGCGTCAATTTTACGCAGACTATCTTTCTAGGGTTAATCTAGCTGCATCAGGATCATATCGTCG
GGTCTTTTTTCCGGCTCAGTCATCGCCCAAGCTGGCGCTATCTGGGCATCGGGGAGGAAGAAGCCCGTGC
CTTTACCCGCGAGGTTGAAGCGGCATGGAAAGAGTTTGCCGAGGATGACTGCTGCTGCATTGACGTTGAG
CGAAAACGCACGTTTACCATGATGATTCGGGAAGGTGTGGCCATGCACGCCTTTAACGGTGAACTGTTCG
TTCAGGCCACCTGGGATACCAGTTCGTCGCGGCTTTTCCGGACACAGTTCCGGATGGTCAGCCCGAAGCG
CATCAGCAACCCGAACAATACCGGCGACAGCCGGAACTGCCGTGCCGGTGTGCAGATTAATGGCAGCGGT
GCGGCGCTGGGATATTACGTCAGCGAGGACGGGTATCCTGGCTGGATGCCGCAGAAATGGACATGGATAC
CCCGTGAGTTACCCGGCGGGCGCGCTTGGCGTAATCATGGTCATAGCTGTTTCCTGTGTGAAATTGTTAT
CCGCTCACAATTCCACACAACATACGAGCCGGAAGCATAAAGTGTAAAGCCTGGGGTGCCTAATGAGTGA
GCTAACTCACATTAATTGCGTTGCGCTCACTGCCCGCTTTCCAGTCGGGAAACCTGTCGTGCCAGCTGCA
TTAATGAATCGGCCAACGCGCGGGGAGAGGCGGTTTGCGTATTGGGCGCTCTTCCGCTTCCTCGCTCACT
GACTCGCTGCGCTCGGTCGTTCGGCTGCGGCGAGCGGTATCAGCTCACTCAAAGGCGGTAATACGGTTAT
CCACAGAATCAGGGGATAACGCAGGAAAGAACATGTGAGCAAAAGGCCAGCAAAAGGCCAGGAACCGTAA
AAAGGCCGCGTTGCTGGCGTTTTTCCATAGGCTCCGCCCCCCTGACGAGCATCACAAAAATCGATGCTCA
AGTCAGAGGTGGCGAAACCCGACAGGACTATAAAGATACCAGGCGTTTCCCCCTGGAAGCTCCCTCGTGC
GCTCTCCTGTTCCGACCCTGCCGCTTACCGGATACCTGTCCGCCTTTCTCCCTTCGGGAAGCGTGGCGCT
TTCTCATAGCTCACGCTGTAGGTATCTCAGTTCGGTGTAGGTCGTTCGCTCCAAGCTGGGCTGTGTGCAC
GAACCCCCCGTTCAGCCCGACCGCTGCGCCTTATCCGGTAACTATCGTCTTGAGTCCAACCCGGTAAGAC
ACGACTTATCGCCACTGGCAGCAGCCACTGGTAACAGGATTAGCAGAGCGAGGTATGTAGGCGGTGCTAC
AGAGTTCTTGAAGTGGTGGCCTAACTGCGGCTACACTAGAAGAACAGTATTTGGTATCTGCGCTCTGCTG
AAGCCAGTTACCTTCGGAAAAAGAGTTGGTAGCTCTTGATCCGGCAAACAAACCACCGCTGGTAGCGGTG
GTTTTTTTGTTTGCAAGCAGCAGATTACGCGCAGAAAAAAAGGATCTCAAGAAGATCCTTTGATCTTTTC
TACGGGGTCTGACGCTCAGTGGAACGAAAACTCACGTTAAGGGATTTTGGTCATGAGATTATCAAAAAGG
ATCTTCACCTAGATCCTTTTAAATTAAAAATGAAGTTTTAAATCAATCTAAAGTATATATGAGTAAACTT
GGTCTGACAGTTACCAATGCTTAATCAGTGAGGCACCTATCTCAGCGATCTGTCTATTTCGTTCATCCAT
AGTTGCCTGACTCCCCGTCGTGTAGATAACTACGATACGGGAGGGCTTACCATCTGGCCCCAGTGCTGCA
ATGATACCGCGAG
